Addgene plasmid #78206: pTEV5_ RpMatB_2
Purpose: Expression of double-cysteine variant of Malonyl-coenzyme A synthetase, RpMatB, as scaffold for ATP biosensor - tighter binding
Depositing lab: Martin Webb. Depositing organization: Francis Crick Institute. Publication: Development of a range of fluorescent reagentless biosensors for ATP, based on malonyl-coenzyme A synthetase. Vancraenenbroeck R, Kunzelmann S, Webb MR. PLoS One. 2017 Jun 21;12(6):e0179547. doi: 10.1371/journal.pone.0179547. eCollection 2017. PubMed 28636641.
Backbone
  Vector backbone: pTEV5
  Vector type: Bacterial Expression
Growth in bacteria
  Bacterial resistance: Ampicillin, 100 μg/mL
  Growth temperature: 37°C
  Growth strain: DH5alpha
  Growth instructions: use OverExpress C41(DE3) for protein expression
  Copy number: High Copy
Gene/Insert
  Gene/Insert name: matB (His6 C106A S170A R286C Q457C K488A)
  Species: Rhodopseudomonas palustris
  Mutation: C106A S170A R286C Q457C K488A
  Promoter: T7
  Tag / fusion protein: His6 (N terminal on backbone)
  Cloning method: Restriction Enzyme; 5′ cloning site Unknown (unknown if destroyed); 3′ cloning site Unknown (unknown if destroyed)
  Sequencing primers: 5′ T7; 3′ T7 terminal
Terms and licenses: Academic/Nonprofit Terms; Industry Terms: Not Available to Industry
Depositor comments: The plasmid is used to express Malonyl-coenzyme A synthetase from Rhodopseudomonas palustris (RpMatB), containing a His-tag and the mutations C106A, S170A, R286C, Q457C and K488A: (His6/C106A/R286C/Q457C/K488A/S170A)RpMatB. The protein is modified for use as the scaffold of an ATP biosensor, Rho-RpMatB(S170A). The two cysteine mutations are for label attachment (R286C and Q457C); there is a mutation to prevent enzyme activity (K488A), a mutation to change the wild-type cysteine (C106A), a mutation that strengthens ATP binding but weakens ADP (S170A) and an N-terminal His-tag to aid purification. When labelled with two 5-iodoacetamidotetramethylrhodamine (5-IATR) fluorophores, this adduct can be used as an ATP biosensor has a fluorescence intensity change of >4-fold. With a Kd of ~4 μM, this adduct variant can be used to measure ATP formation in the range of up to ~10 μM, in the presence hundreds of micromolar ADP.
How to cite: pTEV5_ RpMatB_2 was a gift from Martin Webb (Addgene plasmid # 78206 ; http://n2t.net/addgene:78206 ; RRID:Addgene_78206)
