[The description below was written by a language model from this plasmid's Addgene catalogue record and pLannotate feature annotations shown in this document.]
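Description:
pTEV5_ RpMatB_2 is a bacterial expression plasmid built on the pTEV5 backbone, a pET-style T7 vector, for producing an engineered malonyl-coenzyme A synthetase (RpMatB) from Rhodopseudomonas palustris in E. coli. It replicates from a ColE1/pMB1-type origin and is selected through the β-lactamase gene for ampicillin resistance. The catalogue lists it as high copy, although the feature table also shows the pBR322-derived bom region and the rop gene, which normally moderates copy number. An f1 origin and two residual, non-functional tetracycline-resistance fragments are also annotated.

Expression is driven by a T7 promoter followed by a lac operator and the phage T7 gene 10 ribosome binding site, with a T7 terminator downstream. The plasmid-borne lacI gene supplies repressor, so transcription is IPTG-inducible in a host that provides T7 RNA polymerase. The reading frame opens with a backbone-encoded N-terminal histidine tag and a TEV protease cleavage site. The matB coding sequence itself was not annotated by the automated tool, but it presumably occupies the unannotated stretch between the TEV site and the terminator.

The insert carries five substitutions. R286C and Q457C introduce cysteines for fluorophore attachment, and C106A removes the native cysteine. K488A abolishes enzymatic activity, and S170A tightens ATP binding while weakening ADP binding. The purified protein, labelled with two tetramethylrhodamine iodoacetamide dyes, serves as a reagentless ATP biosensor. Its fluorescence changes more than fourfold and its Kd is about 4 μM. This makes it suitable for following ATP formation up to roughly 10 μM in the presence of hundreds of micromolar ADP.
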