Features (pLannotate 1.2.2; 18 found; start..end, strand, type, name):
     16..35      +  CDS            8xHis (fragment): 8xHis affinity tag
     57..77      +  CDS            TEV site: tobacco etch virus (TEV) protease recognition and cleavage site
   1620..1667    +  terminator     T7 terminator: transcription terminator for bacteriophage T7 RNA polymerase
   1704..2159    +  rep_origin     f1 ori (sequence partly withheld): f1 bacteriophage origin of replication; arrow indicates direction of (+) strand synthesis
   2186..2290    +  promoter       AmpR promoter: bla
   2291..3151    +  CDS            AmpR: β-lactamase; bla; confers resistance to ampicillin, carbenicillin, and related antibiotics
   3322..3904    +  rep_origin     ori: high-copy-number ColE1/pMB1/pBR322/pUC origin of replication
   4090..4232    -  misc_feature   bom: basis of mobility region from pBR322
   4334..4525    -  CDS            rop: Rop protein, which maintains plasmids at low copy number; rop
   4542..4922    +  CDS            YPB1_ECOLX: Protein predicted: Swiss-Prot protein existence level 4. From Escherichia coli.
   4994..5285    -  CDS            TcR (fragment): tetracycline efflux protein; tet; confers resistance to tetracycline
   5300..5321    -  protein_bind   CAP binding site: CAP binding activates transcription in the presence of cAMP. E. coli catabolite activator protein
   5334..6416    -  CDS            lacI: lac repressor; lacI; The lac repressor binds to the lac operator to inhibit transcription in E. coli. This inhibition can be relieved by adding lactose or isopropyl-β-D-thiogalactopyranoside (IPTG).
   6417..6494    -  promoter       lacI promoter: lacI
   6502..6781    -  CDS            TcR (fragment): tetracycline efflux protein; tet; confers resistance to tetracycline
   6803..6821    +  promoter       T7 promoter: promoter for bacteriophage T7 RNA polymerase
   6822..6846    +  protein_bind   lac operator: The lac repressor binds to the lac operator to inhibit transcription in E. coli. This inhibition can be relieved by adding lactose or isopropyl-β-D-thiogalactopyranoside (IPTG). lac repressor encoded by lacI
   6861..6883    +  RBS            RBS: efficient ribosome binding site from bacteriophage T7 gene 10 (Olins and Rangwala, 1989)
>Addgene plasmid #78206 | pTEV5_ RpMatB_2 | depositor full sequence | sequence record 146045 | pTEV5_ RpMatB_2 sequence 6887 bps
CATATATGTCGTACTACCATCACCATCACCATCACGATTACGATATCCCAACTAGTGAAAACCTGTATTT
TCAGGGCGCTAGCATGAACGCCAACCTGTTCGCCCGCCTGTTCGATAAGCTCGACGACCCCCACAAGCTC
GCGATCGAAACCGCGGCCGGGGACAAGATCAGCTACGCCGAGCTGGTGGCGCGGGCGGGCCGCGTCGCCA
ACGTGCTGGTGGCACGCGGCCTGCAGGTCGGCGACCGCGTTGCGGCGCAAACCGAGAAGTCGGTGGAAGC
GCTGGTGCTGTATCTCGCCACGGTGCGGGCCGGCGGCGTGTATCTGCCGCTCAACACCGCCTATACGCTG
CACGAGCTCGATTACTTCATCACCGATGCCGAGCCGAAGATCGTGGTGGCCGATCCGTCCAAGCGCGACG
GGATCGCGGCGATTGCCGCCAAGGTCGGCGCCACGGTGGAGACGCTTGGCCCCGACGGTCGGGGCTCGCT
CACCGATGCGGCAGCTGGAGCCAGCGAGGCGTTCGCCACGATCGACCGCGGCGCCGATGATCTGGCGGCG
ATCCTCTACACCTCAGGGACGACCGGCCGCGCCAAGGGCGCGATGCTCAGCCACGACAATTTGGCGTCGA
ACTCGCTGACGCTGGTCGATTACTGGCGCTTCACGCCGGATGACGTGCTGATCCACGCGCTGCCGATCTA
TCACACCCATGGATTGTTCGTGGCCAGCAACGTCACGCTGTTCGCGCGCGGATCGATGATCTTCCTGCCG
AAGTTCGATCCCGACAAGATCCTCGACCTGATGGCGCGCGCCACCGTGCTGATGGGTGTGCCGACGTTCT
ACACGCGGCTCTTGCAGAGCCCGCGGCTGACCAAGGAGACGACGGGCCACATGAGGCTGTTCATCTCCGG
GTCGGCGCCGCTGCTCGCCGATACGCATTGCGAATGGTCGGCGAAGACCGGTCACGCCGTGCTCGAGCGC
TACGGCATGACCGAGACCAACATGAACACCTCGAACCCGTATGACGGCGACCGCGTCCCCGGCGCGGTCG
GCCCGGCGCTGCCCGGCGTTTCGGCGCGCGTGACCGATCCGGAAACCGGCAAGGAACTGCCGCGCGGCGA
CATCGGGATGATCGAGGTGAAGGGCCCGAACGTGTTCAAGGGCTACTGGCGGATGCCGGAGAAGACCAAG
TCTGAATTCCGCGACGACGGCTTCTTCATCACCGGCGACCTCGGCAAGATCGACGAGCGCGGCTACGTCC
ACATCCTCGGCCGCGGCAAGGATCTGGTGATCACCGGCGGCTTCAACGTCTATCCGAAGGAAATCGAGAG
CGAGATCGACGCCATGCCGGGCGTGGTCGAATCCGCGGTGATCGGCGTGCCGCACGCCGATTTCGGCGAG
GGCGTCACTGCCGTGGTGGTGCGCGACAAGGGTGCCACGATCGACGAAGCGTGCGTGCTGCACGGCCTCG
ACGGTCAGCTCGCCAAGTTCAAGATGCCGAAGAAAGTGATCTTCGTCGACGACCTGCCGCGCAACACCAT
GGGTGCGGTCCAGAAGAACGTCCTGCGCGAGACCTACAAGGACATCTACAAGTAAGGATCCGCGGCCGCT
GAGCAATAACTAGCATAACCCCTTGGGGCCTCTAAACGGGTCTTGAGGGGTTTTTTGCTGAAAGGAGGAA
CTATATCCGGATTGGCGAATGGG
[124 nt withheld, positions 1704-1827]
C
[91 nt withheld, positions 1829-1919]
A
[49 nt withheld, positions 1921-1969]
CCTTTGACGTTGGAGTCCACGTTCTTT
[37 nt withheld, positions 1997-2033]
ACCCTATCTCGGTCTATTCTTTTGATTTATAAGGGATTTTGCCGATTTCGGCCTATTGGTTAAAAAATGA
GCTGATTTAACAAAAATTTAACGCGAATTTTAACAAAATATTAACGTTTACAATTTCAGGTGGCACTTTT
CGGGGAAATGTGCGCGGAACCCCTATTTGTTTATTTTTCTAAATACATTCAAATATGTATCCGCTCATGA
GACAATAACCCTGATAAATGCTTCAATAATATTGAAAAAGGAAGAGTATGAGTATTCAACATTTCCGTGT
CGCCCTTATTCCCTTTTTTGCGGCATTTTGCCTTCCTGTTTTTGCTCACCCAGAAACGCTGGTGAAAGTA
AAAGATGCTGAAGATCAGTTGGGTGCACGAGTGGGTTACATCGAACTGGATCTCAACAGCGGTAAGATCC
TTGAGAGTTTTCGCCCCGAAGAACGTTTTCCAATGATGAGCACTTTTAAAGTTCTGCTATGTGGCGCGGT
ATTATCCCGTATTGACGCCGGGCAAGAGCAACTCGGTCGCCGCATACACTATTCTCAGAATGACTTGGTT
GAGTACTCACCAGTCACAGAAAAGCATCTTACGGATGGCATGACAGTAAGAGAATTATGCAGTGCTGCCA
TAACCATGAGTGATAACACTGCGGCCAACTTACTTCTGACAACGATCGGAGGACCGAAGGAGCTAACCGC
TTTTTTGCACAACATGGGGGATCATGTAACTCGCCTTGATCGTTGGGAACCGGAGCTGAATGAAGCCATA
CCAAACGACGAGCGTGACACCACGATGCCTGCAGCAATGGCAACAACGTTGCGCAAACTATTAACTGGCG
AACTACTTACTCTAGCTTCCCGGCAACAATTAATAGACTGGATGGAGGCGGATAAAGTTGCAGGACCACT
TCTGCGCTCGGCCCTTCCGGCTGGCTGGTTTATTGCTGATAAATCTGGAGCCGGTGAGCGTGGGTCTCGC
GGTATCATTGCAGCACTGGGGCCAGATGGTAAGCCCTCCCGTATCGTAGTTATCTACACGACGGGGAGTC
AGGCAACTATGGATGAACGAAATAGACAGATCGCTGAGATAGGTGCCTCACTGATTAAGCATTGGTAACT
GTCAGACCAAGTTTACTCATATATACTTTAGATTGATTTAAAACTTCATTTTTAATTTAAAAGGATCTAG
GTGAAGATCCTTTTTGATAATCTCATGACCAAAATCCCTTAACGTGAGTTTTCGTTCCACTGAGCGTCAG
ACCCCGTAGAAAAGATCAAAGGATCTTCTTGAGATCCTTTTTTTCTGCGCGTAATCTGCTGCTTGCAAAC
AAAAAAACCACCGCTACCAGCGGTGGTTTGTTTGCCGGATCAAGAGCTACCAACTCTTTTTCCGAAGGTA
ACTGGCTTCAGCAGAGCGCAGATACCAAATACTGTCCTTCTAGTGTAGCCGTAGTTAGGCCACCACTTCA
AGAACTCTGTAGCACCGCCTACATACCTCGCTCTGCTAATCCTGTTACCAGCTGCCAGTGGCGATAAGTC
GTGTCTTACCGGGTTGGACTCAAGACGATAGTTACCGGATAAGGCGCAGCGGTCGGGCTGAACGGGGGGT
TCGTGCACACAGCCCAGCTTGGAGCGAACGACCTACACCGAACTGAGATACCTACAGCGTGAGCTATGAG
AAAGCGCCACGCTTCCCGAAGGGAGAAAGGCGGACAGGTATCCGGTAAGCGGCAGGGTCGGAACAGGAGA
GCGCACGAGGGAGCTTCCAGGGGGAAACGCCTGGTATCTTTATAGTCCTGTCGGGTTTCGCCACCTCTGA
CTTGAGCGTCGATTTTTGTGATGCTCGTCAGGGGGGCGGAGCCTATGGAAAAACGCCAGCAACGCGGCCT
TTTTACGGTTCCTGGCCTTTTGCTGGCCTTTTGCTCACATGTTCTTTCCTGCGTTATCCCCTGATTCTGT
GGATAACCGTATTACCGCCTTTGAGTGAGCTGATACCGCTCGCCGCAGCCGAACGACCGAGCGCAGCGAG
TCAGTGAGCGAGGAAGCGGAAGAGCGCCTGATGCGGTATTTTCTCCTTACGCATCTGTGCGGTATTTCAC
ACCGCATATATGGTGCACTCTCAGTACAATCTGCTCTGATGCCGCATAGTTAAGCCAGTATACACTCCGC
TATCGCTACGTGACTGGGTCATGGCTGCGCCCCGACACCCGCCAACACCCGCTGACGCGCCCTGACGGGC
TTGTCTGCTCCCGGCATCCGCTTACAGACAAGCTGTGACCGTCTCCGGGAGCTGCATGTGTCAGAGGTTT
TCACCGTCATCACCGAAACGCGCGAGGCAGCTGCGGTAAAGCTCATCAGCGTGGTCGTGAAGCGATTCAC
AGATGTCTGCCTGTTCATCCGCGTCCAGCTCGTTGAGTTTCTCCAGAAGCGTTAATGTCTGGCTTCTGAT
AAAGCGGGCCATGTTAAGGGCGGTTTTTTCCTGTTTGGTCACTGATGCCTCCGTGTAAGGGGGATTTCTG
TTCATGGGGGTAATGATACCGATGAAACGAGAGAGGATGCTCACGATACGGGTTACTGATGATGAACATG
CCCGGTTACTGGAACGTTGTGAGGGTAAACAACTGGCGGTATGGATGCGGCGGGACCAGAGAAAAATCAC
TCAGGGTCAATGCCAGCGCTTCGTTAATACAGATGTAGGTGTTCCACAGGGTAGCCAGCAGCATCCTGCG
ATGCAGATCCGGAACATAATGGTGCAGGGCGCTGACTTCCGCGTTTCCAGACTTTACGAAACACGGAAAC
CGAAGACCATTCATGTTGTTGCTCAGGTCGCAGACGTTTTGCAGCAGCAGTCGCTTCACGTTCGCTCGCG
TATCGGTGATTCATTCTGCTAACCAGTAAGGCAACCCCGCCAGCCTAGCCGGGTCCTCAACGACAGGAGC
ACGATCATGCGCACCCGTGGGGCCGCCATGCCGGCGATAATGGCCTGCTTCTCGCCGAAACGTTTGGTGG
CGGGACCAGTGACGAAGGCTTGAGCGAGGGCGTGCAAGATTCCGAATACCGCAAGCGACAGGCCGATCAT
CGTCGCGCTCCAGCGAAAGCGGTCCTCGCCGAAAATGACCCAGAGCGCTGCCGGCACCTGTCCTACGAGT
TGCATGATAAAGAAGACAGTCATAAGTGCGGCGACGATAGTCATGCCCCGCGCCCACCGGAAGGAGCTGA
CTGGGTTGAAGGCTCTCAAGGGCATCGGTCGAGATCCCGGTGCCTAATGAGTGAGCTAACTTACATTAAT
TGCGTTGCGCTCACTGCCCGCTTTCCAGTCGGGAAACCTGTCGTGCCAGCTGCATTAATGAATCGGCCAA
CGCGCGGGGAGAGGCGGTTTGCGTATTGGGCGCCAGGGTGGTTTTTCTTTTCACCAGTGAGACGGGCAAC
AGCTGATTGCCCTTCACCGCCTGGCCCTGAGAGAGTTGCAGCAAGCGGTCCACGCTGGTTTGCCCCAGCA
GGCGAAAATCCTGTTTGATGGTGGTTAACGGCGGGATATAACATGAGCTGTCTTCGGTATCGTCGTATCC
CACTACCGAGATATCCGCACCAACGCGCAGCCCGGACTCGGTAATGGCGCGCATTGCGCCCAGCGCCATC
TGATCGTTGGCAACCAGCATCGCAGTGGGAACGATGCCCTCATTCAGCATTTGCATGGTTTGTTGAAAAC
CGGACATGGCACTCCAGTCGCCTTCCCGTTCCGCTATCGGCTGAATTTGATTGCGAGTGAGATATTTATG
CCAGCCAGCCAGACGCAGACGCGCCGAGACAGAACTTAATGGGCCCGCTAACAGCGCGATTTGCTGGTGA
CCCAATGCGACCAGATGCTCCACGCCCAGTCGCGTACCGTCTTCATGGGAGAAAATAATACTGTTGATGG
GTGTCTGGTCAGAGACATCAAGAAATAACGCCGGAACATTAGTGCAGGCAGCTTCCACAGCAATGGCATC
CTGGTCATCCAGCGGATAGTTAATGATCAGCCCACTGACGCGTTGCGCGAGAAGATTGTGCACCGCCGCT
TTACAGGCTTCGACGCCGCTTCGTTCTACCATCGACACCACCACGCTGGCACCCAGTTGATCGGCGCGAG
ATTTAATCGCCGCGACAATTTGCGACGGCGCGTGCAGGGCCAGACTGGAGGTGGCAACGCCAATCAGCAA
CGACTGTTTGCCCGCCAGTTGTTGTGCCACGCGGTTGGGAATGTAATTCAGCTCCGCCATCGCCGCTTCC
ACTTTTTCCCGCGTTTTCGCAGAAACGTGGCTGGCCTGGTTCACCACGCGGGAAACGGTCTGATAAGAGA
CACCGGCATACTCTGCGACATCGTATAACGTTACTGGTTTCACATTCACCACCCTGAATTGACTCTCTTC
CGGGCGCTATCATGCCATACCGCGAAAGGTTTTGCGCCATTCGATGGTGTCCGGGATCTCGACGCTCTCC
CTTATGCGACTCCTGCATTAGGAAGCAGCCCAGTAGTAGGTTGAGGCCGTTGAGCACCGCCGCCGCAAGG
AATGGTGCATGCAAGGAGATGGCGCCCAACAGTCCCCCGGCCACGGGGCCTGCCACCATACCCACGCCGA
AACAAGCGCTCATGAGCCCGAAGTGGCGAGCCCGATCTTCCCCATCGGTGATGTCGGCGATATAGGCGCC
AGCAACCGCACCTGTGGCGCCGGTGATGCCGGCCACGATGCGTCCGGCGTAGAGGATCGAGATCTCGATC
CCGCGAAATTAATACGACTCACTATAGGGGAATTGTGAGCGGATAACAATTCCCCTCTAGAAATAATTTT
GTTTAACTTTAAGAAGGAGATATA
