>Addgene plasmid #78206 | pTEV5_ RpMatB_2 | depositor partial sequence | sequence record 146043 | RpMatB_2
ATGTCGTACTACCATCACCATCACCATCACGATTACGATATCCCAACTAGTGAAAACCTGTATTTTCAGG
GCGCTAGCATGAACGCCAACCTGTTCGCCCGCCTGTTCGATAAGCTCGACGACCCCCACAAGCTCGCGAT
CGAAACCGCGGCCGGGGACAAGATCAGCTACGCCGAGCTGGTGGCGCGGGCGGGCCGCGTCGCCAACGTG
CTGGTGGCACGCGGCCTGCAGGTCGGCGACCGCGTTGCGGCGCAAACCGAGAAGTCGGTGGAAGCGCTGG
TGCTGTATCTCGCCACGGTGCGGGCCGGCGGCGTGTATCTGCCGCTCAACACCGCCTATACGCTGCACGA
GCTCGATTACTTCATCACCGATGCCGAGCCGAAGATCGTGGTGGCCGATCCGTCCAAGCGCGACGGGATC
GCGGCGATTGCCGCCAAGGTCGGCGCCACGGTGGAGACGCTTGGCCCCGACGGTCGGGGCTCGCTCACCG
ATGCGGCAGCTGGAGCCAGCGAGGCGTTCGCCACGATCGACCGCGGCGCCGATGATCTGGCGGCGATCCT
CTACACCTCAGGGACGACCGGCCGCGCCAAGGGCGCGATGCTCAGCCACGACAATTTGGCGTCGAACTCG
CTGACGCTGGTCGATTACTGGCGCTTCACGCCGGATGACGTGCTGATCCACGCGCTGCCGATCTATCACA
CCCATGGATTGTTCGTGGCCAGCAACGTCACGCTGTTCGCGCGCGGATCGATGATCTTCCTGCCGAAGTT
CGATCCCGACAAGATCCTCGACCTGATGGCGCGCGCCACCGTGCTGATGGGTGTGCCGACGTTCTACACG
CGGCTCTTGCAGAGCCCGCGGCTGACCAAGGAGACGACGGGCCACATGAGGCTGTTCATCTCCGGGTCGG
CGCCGCTGCTCGCCGATACGCATTGCGAATGGTCGGCGAAGACCGGTCACGCCGTGCTCGAGCGCTACGG
CATGACCGAGACCAACATGAACACCTCGAACCCGTATGACGGCGACCGCGTCCCCGGCGCGGTCGGCCCG
GCGCTGCCCGGCGTTTCGGCGCGCGTGACCGATCCGGAAACCGGCAAGGAACTGCCGCGCGGCGACATCG
GGATGATCGAGGTGAAGGGCCCGAACGTGTTCAAGGGCTACTGGCGGATGCCGGAGAAGACCAAGTCTGA
ATTCCGCGACGACGGCTTCTTCATCACCGGCGACCTCGGCAAGATCGACGAGCGCGGCTACGTCCACATC
CTCGGCCGCGGCAAGGATCTGGTGATCACCGGCGGCTTCAACGTCTATCCGAAGGAAATCGAGAGCGAGA
TCGACGCCATGCCGGGCGTGGTCGAATCCGCGGTGATCGGCGTGCCGCACGCCGATTTCGGCGAGGGCGT
CACTGCCGTGGTGGTGCGCGACAAGGGTGCCACGATCGACGAAGCGTGCGTGCTGCACGGCCTCGACGGT
CAGCTCGCCAAGTTCAAGATGCCGAAGAAAGTGATCTTCGTCGACGACCTGCCGCGCAACACCATGGGTG
CGGTCCAGAAGAACGTCCTGCGCGAGACCTACAAGGACATCTACAAGTAA
