>Addgene plasmid #78206 | pTEV5_ RpMatB_2 | addgene partial sequence | sequence record 151753 | T7 5'-TAATACGACTCACTATAGGG-3'
AAATAATTTTGTTTAACTTTAAGAAGGAGATATACATATATGTCGTACTACCATCACCATCACCATCACG
ATTACGATATCCCAACTAGTGAAAACCTGTATTTTCAGGGCGCTAGCATGAACGCCAACCTGTTCGCCCG
CCTGTTCGATAAGCTCGACGACCCCCACAAGCTCGCGATCGAAACCGCGGCCGGGGACAAGATCAGCTAC
GCCGAGCTGGTGGCGCGGGCGGGCCGCGTCGCCAACGTGCTGGTGGCACGCGGCCTGCAGGTCGGCGACC
GCGTTGCGGCGCAAACCGAGAAGTCGGTGGAAGCGCTGGTGCTGTATCTCGCCACGGTGCGGGCCGGCGG
CGTGTATCTGCCGCTCAACACCGCCTATACGCTGCACGAGCTCGATTACTTCATCACCGATGCCGAGCCG
AAGATCGTGGTGGCCGATCCGTCCAAGCGCGACGGGATCGCGGCGATTGCCGCCAAGGTCGGCGCCACGG
TGGAGACGCTTGGCCCCGACGGTCGGGGCTCGCTCACCGATGCGGCAGCTGGAGCCAGCGAGGCGTTCGC
CACGATCGACCGCGGCGCCGATGATCTGGCGGCGATCCTCTACACCTCAGGGACGACCGGCCGCGCCAAG
GGCGCGATGCTCAGCCACGACAATTTGGCGTCGAACTCGCTGACGCTGGTCGATTACTGGCGCTTCACGC
CGGATGACGTGCTGATCCACGCGCTGCCGATCTATCACACCCATGGATTGTTCGTGGCCAGCAACGTCAC
GCTGTTCGCGCGCGGATCGATGATCTTCCTGCCGAAGTTCGATCCCGACAAGATCCTCGACCTGATGGCG
CGCGCCACCGTGCTGATGGGTGTGCCGACGTTCTACACGCGGCTCT
