>Addgene plasmid #78206 | pTEV5_ RpMatB_2 | addgene partial sequence | sequence record 151754 | T7term 5'-GCTAGTTATTGCTCAGCGG-3'
TAGGTCTCGCGCAGGACGTTCTTCTGGACCGCACCCATGGTGTTGCGCGGCAGGTCGTCGACGAAGATCA
CTTTCTTCGGCATCTTGAACTTGGCGAGCTGACCGTCGAGGCCGTGCAGCACGCACGCTTCGTCGATCGT
GGCACCCTTGTCGCGCACCACCACGGCAGTGACGCCCTCGCCGAAATCGGCGTGCGGCACGCCGATCACC
GCGGATTCGACCACGCCCGGCATGGCGTCGATCTCGCTCTCGATTTCCTTCGGATAGACGTTGAAGCCGC
CGGTGATCACCAGATCCTTGCCGCGGCCGAGGATGTGGACGTAGCCGCGCTCGTCGATCTTGCCGAGGTC
GCCGGTGATGAAGAAGCCGTCGTCGCGGAATTCAGACTTGGTCTTCTCCGGCATCCGCCAGTAGCCCTTG
AACACGTTCGGGCCCTTCACCTCGATCATCCCGATGTCGCCGCGCGGCAGTTCCTTGCCGGTTTCCGGAT
CGGTCACGCGCGCCGAAACGCCGGGCAGCGCCGGGCCGACCGCGCCGGGGACGCGGTCGCCGTCATACGG
GTTCGAGGTGTTCATGTTGGTCTCGGTCATGCCGTAGCGCTCGAGCACGGCGTGACCGGTCTTCGCCGAC
CATTCGCAATGCGTATCGGCGAGCAGCGGCGCCGACCCGGAGATGAACAGCCTCATGTGGCCCGTCGTCT
CCTTGGTCAGCCGCGGGCTCTGCAAGAGCCGCGTGTAGAACGTCGGCACACCCATCAGCACGGTGGCGCG
CGCCATCAGGTCGAGGATCTTGTCGGGATCGAACTTCGGCAGGAAGATCATCGATCCGCGCGCGAACAGC
GTGACGTTGCTGGCCACGAACAATCCATGGGTGTGATAGATCGGCAGCGCGTGGATCAGCACGTCATCCG
GCGTGAAGCGCCAGTAATCGACCAGCGTCAGCGAGTTCGACGCCAAATTGTCGTGGCTGAGCATCGCGCC
CTTGGCGCGGCCGGTCGTCCCTGAGGTGTAGAGGATCGCCGCCAGATCATCGGCGCCGCGGTCGATCGTG
GCGAACGCCTCG
